>Addgene plasmid #54164 | mEmerald-MCM2-N-22 | addgene partial sequence | sequence record 92644 | EGFP-N 5'-CGTCGCCGTCCAGCTCGACCAG-3'
CCTTGCTCACCATGGTGGCGACCGGTGATCGATACGCGTAGCCGCGGCCCGGCCCTTGCCCTTGCCCTTG
CCCTTCGCCGAACTGCTGTAGGATCAGTTTGCGTTTCAGGTCACGGCTGAACTTGTTGAATTTGAAGAGG
TCGCTGTCGTAGAAGGCAGAGAGGTTGTGAATATTGATCTGCCTGGCCTTGTCCATCAGATCCTTCTCAG
GTATTTCAATGGTGTCCTGCTGGGCCCCAAAGCGGTTGCGTTGATATGTCACCTGCTCAGCCACCAACTG
CTTCAGTATGAAGAGCAGCAGATCATTGTTATCTCGCCGGAAGGAGAGATACCGGGCAAAAGTCTTGCGC
ATACTCCGCATGACGCTGAACTTCTGGGTGTCAATGAAGCTCTCCATCATCACTCGGATGGCCATGTTGA
CATCGTCTTCCATCACGTAGTCCCGCAGGTGCATGCGGGCATGGGCCTCGGCCATGCGGATCATGGACTC
GATGTGGCGCACCGTGATGGGAATGCTGCCCGTTGCCATGGACTCCTTCCTCAGGTCACTGTACATCCTG
GCCACTTTATCCTGGTCCATCTGGTTGAGCTTCGGGCGGACCCTCTCCTTGGCATAGATGATATACTTCT
TCAGCACCTCCTGAGGCAGGGGCTCCACGCCATATGTGTTGGGCATGGCTGGCTCCAAGGTGCCACCATT
AGTCAACCCTTCATCCTTCTTGTTACTGGGGTGGTGTCTGACGTGGCTGCCAACCACAAAGCGGGCCAGC
ATCTCATCCTGAACTGGATCAACAGTGTCCCTCACCACACACAGGACATCAA
