[The description below was written by a language model from this plasmid's Addgene catalogue record.]
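Description:
mEmerald-MCM2-N-22 is a mammalian expression plasmid built on the mEmerald-N1 backbone (about 4.75 kb without the insert), designed to produce a fluorescently labelled version of the mouse replication licensing factor MCM2 in cultured cells. It is maintained in E. coli as a high-copy plasmid under kanamycin selection. In mammalian cells, neomycin resistance allows G418 selection of stable transfectants. The catalogue entry comes without a feature table, so the origins of replication and the promoters driving the resistance markers are not stated in the record.

The payload is the Mus musculus MCM2 coding sequence placed under the CMV promoter, a strong constitutive promoter for mammalian expression. mEmerald is supplied by the backbone and fused to the C terminus of MCM2. The 3′ sequencing primer listed implies an SV40 polyadenylation signal downstream of the fusion. The "N-22" in the name probably refers to the N1-type arrangement and a linker between the two proteins, but the record does not define it, and the cloning method is listed as unknown. mEmerald is a bright monomeric green fluorescent protein derived from GFP, recorded here with excitation at 487 nm and emission at 509 nm.

The fusion is reported to localize to the nucleus, as expected for a subunit of the MCM2-7 helicase complex that is loaded onto chromatin before DNA replication. The construct serves as a live-cell imaging reporter for MCM2. The associated work used it in studying how stably Mcm proteins load onto chromatin and how they are unloaded during replication in living cells.
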