Addgene plasmid #54164: mEmerald-MCM2-N-22
Purpose: Localization: Nucleus, Excitation: 487, Emission: 509
Depositing lab: Michael Davidson. Depositing organization: Florida State University, Tallahassee. Publication: Highly stable loading of Mcm proteins onto chromatin in living cells requires replication to unload. Kuipers MA, Stasevich TJ, Sasaki T, Wilson KA, Hazelwood KL, McNally JG, Davidson MW, Gilbert DM. J Cell Biol. 2011 Jan 10;192(1):29-41. doi: 10.1083/jcb.201007111. PubMed 21220507.
Backbone
  Vector backbone: mEmerald-N1
  Backbone size w/o insert (bp): 4750
  Vector type: Mammalian Expression
  Selectable markers: Neomycin (select with G418)
Growth in bacteria
  Bacterial resistance: Kanamycin, 50 μg/mL
  Growth temperature: 37°C
  Growth strain: DH5alpha
  Copy number: High Copy
Gene/Insert
  Gene/Insert name: MCM2 (alt name: NM_008564.2)
  Species: M. musculus (mouse)
  Promoter: CMV
  Tag / fusion protein: mEmerald (C terminal on backbone)
  Cloning method: Unknown
  Sequencing primers: 5′ CMV-F; 3′ SV40pA-R
Terms and licenses: Academic/Nonprofit Terms; Industry Terms
Depositor comments: . Excitation = 487; Emission = 509. Localization data: Nucleus
How to cite: mEmerald-MCM2-N-22 was a gift from Michael Davidson (Addgene plasmid # 54164 ; http://n2t.net/addgene:54164 ; RRID:Addgene_54164)
